Addgene plasmid #112028: pHvL1P4GA
Purpose: Expresses sgRNA in barley
Depositing lab: Wendy Harwood. Depositing organization: John Innes Centre. Publication: Creating Targeted Gene Knockouts in Barley Using CRISPR/Cas9. Lawrenson T, Harwood WA. Methods Mol Biol. 2019;1900:217-232. doi: 10.1007/978-1-4939-8944-7_14. PubMed 30460568.
Backbone
  Vector backbone: Unknown
  Backbone manufacturer: Unknown
  Backbone size w/o insert (bp): 4000
  Total vector size (bp): 4500
  Vector type: Unspecified
Growth in bacteria
  Bacterial resistance: Ampicillin, 100 μg/mL
  Growth temperature: 37°C
  Growth strain: DH5alpha
  Copy number: High Copy
Gene/Insert
  Gene/Insert name: TaU6-LacZ-sgRNA
  gRNA/shRNA sequence: To be inserted
  Cloning method: Gateway Cloning
  Sequencing primers: 5′ TAGGAGGGAATCGAACTAGGAATATTG
Terms and licenses: Academic/Nonprofit Terms; Industry Terms: Not Available to Industry
How to cite: pHvL1P4GA was a gift from Wendy Harwood (Addgene plasmid # 112028 ; http://n2t.net/addgene:112028 ; RRID:Addgene_112028)
