[The description below was written by a language model from this plasmid's Addgene catalogue record and pLannotate feature annotations shown in this document.]
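Description:
pHvL1P4GA is a small, high-copy E. coli plasmid that serves as a guide RNA acceptor module for CRISPR/Cas9 gene knockout work in barley. It is propagated through a ColE1/pUC-type origin and selected with ampicillin via the bla gene and its promoter. The backbone is recorded as unknown, although the annotation shows remnants of a general cloning vector (a partial M13 origin, lacZα and lacI fragments, a T7 promoter). The catalogue lists a total size of about 4.5 kb, whereas the sequenced record is roughly 3.9 kb.

The insert is catalogued as TaU6-LacZ-sgRNA: a U6-type small-RNA promoter (the "Ta" prefix suggests wheat origin, but the record does not spell this out), followed by a removable bacterial screening cassette and then the Streptococcus pyogenes Cas9 guide RNA scaffold. The U6 promoter was not picked up by the automated annotation, but an unannotated stretch upstream of the cassette could accommodate it. The feature table also disagrees with the name on the screening marker. Instead of a lacZ stuffer, it shows a lac promoter/operator with CAP site driving mRFP1, ended by the rrnB T1 and T7Te terminators, immediately upstream of the scaffold.

The spacer is listed as "to be inserted", so the design implies that a user's target sequence replaces this marker cassette, placing the spacer between the promoter and the scaffold and letting recombinant colonies be identified by loss of the marker. Cloning is recorded as Gateway, and a partial attB2 site lies downstream of the scaffold. The record does not describe how the finished sgRNA unit is transferred to a plant transformation vector, and the plasmid itself carries no Cas9 or plant selection marker.
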