Features (pLannotate 1.2.2; 17 found; start..end, strand, type, name):
     47..65      +  promoter       T7 promoter: promoter for bacteriophage T7 RNA polymerase
    484..571     +  CDS            lacI (fragment): lac repressor; lacI; The lac repressor binds to the lac operator to inhibit transcription in E. coli. This inhibition can be relieved by adding lactose or isopropyl-β-D-thiogalactopyranoside (IPTG).
    584..605     +  protein_bind   CAP binding site: CAP binding activates transcription in the presence of cAMP. E. coli catabolite activator protein
    620..650     +  promoter       lac promoter: promoter for the E. coli lac operon
    658..674     +  protein_bind   lac operator: The lac repressor binds to the lac operator to inhibit transcription in E. coli. This inhibition can be relieved by adding lactose or isopropyl-β-D-thiogalactopyranoside (IPTG). lac repressor encoded by lacI
    710..1384    +  CDS            mRFP1: mRFP1 is a basic (constitutively fluorescent) red fluorescent protein published in 2002, derived from Discosoma sp.. It is reported to be a somewhat slowly-maturing monomer with low acid sensitivity.
   1432..1503    +  terminator     rrnB T1 terminator: transcription terminator T1 from the E. coli rrnB gene
   1519..1546    +  terminator     T7Te terminator: phage T7 early transcription terminator
   1559..1631    +  misc_RNA       gRNA scaffold: guide RNA scaffold for the Streptococcus pyogenes CRISPR/Cas9 system
   1643..1664    -  protein_bind   attB2 (fragment): mutant version of attB; recombination site for the Gateway® BP reaction BP Clonase™
   1724..1771    -  CDS            lacI (fragment): lac repressor; lacI; The lac repressor binds to the lac operator to inhibit transcription in E. coli. This inhibition can be relieved by adding lactose or isopropyl-β-D-thiogalactopyranoside (IPTG).
   1808..1848    -  rep_origin     RSF ori (fragment): Plasmids containing the RSF 1030 origin of replication can be propagated in E. coli cells that contain additional plasmids with compatible origins.
   1926..2514    -  rep_origin     ori: high-copy-number ColE1/pMB1/pBR322/pUC origin of replication
   2685..3545    -  CDS            AmpR: β-lactamase; bla; confers resistance to ampicillin, carbenicillin, and related antibiotics
   3546..3650    -  promoter       AmpR promoter: bla
   3676..3807    -  rep_origin     M13 ori (fragment): M13 bacteriophage origin of replication; arrow indicates direction of (+) strand synthesis
   3828..38      -  CDS            lacZα (fragment) (across the origin): LacZα fragment of β-galactosidase; lacZ fragment
>Addgene plasmid #112028 | pHvL1P4GA | addgene full sequence | sequence record 222718 | Addgene NGS Result
TTTTCCCAGTCACGACGTTGTAAAACGACGGCCAGTGAGCGCGACGTAATACGACTCACTATAGGGCGAA
TTGGCGGAAGGCCGTCAAGGCCGCATCACTCTGTGGAAGACAATTACGACCAAGCCCGTTATTCTGACAG
TTCTGGTGCTCAACACATTTATATTTATCAAGGAGCACATTGTTACTCACTGCTAGGAGGGAATCGAACT
AGGAATATTGATCAGAGGAACTACGAGAGAGCTGAAGATAACTGCCCTCTAGCTCTCACTGATCTGGGTC
GCATAGTGAGATGCAGCCCACGTGAGTTCAGCAACGGTCTAGCGCTGGGCTTTTAGGCCCGCATGATCGG
GCTTTTGTCGGGTGGTCGACGTGTTCACGATTGGGGAGAGCAACGCAGCAGTTCCTCTTAGTTTAGTCCC
ACCTCGCCTGTCCAGCAGAGTTCTGACCGGTTTATAAACTCGCTTGCTGCATCAGACGAGACGCAATACG
CAAACCGCCTCTCCCCGCGCGTTGGCCGATTCATTAATGCAGCTGGCACGACAGGTTTCCCGACTGGAAA
GCGGGCAGTGAGCGCAACGCAATTAATGTGAGTTAGCTCACTCATTAGGCACCCCAGGCTTTACACTTTA
TGCTTCCGGCTCGTATGTTGTGTGGAATTGTGAGCGGATAACAATTTCACACATACTAGAGAAAGAGGAG
AAATACTAGATGGCTTCCTCCGAGGACGTTATCAAAGAGTTCATGCGTTTCAAAGTTCGTATGGAAGGTT
CCGTTAACGGTCACGAGTTCGAAATCGAAGGTGAAGGTGAAGGTCGTCCGTACGAAGGTACCCAGACCGC
TAAACTGAAAGTTACCAAAGGTGGTCCGCTGCCGTTCGCTTGGGACATCCTGTCCCCGCAGTTCCAGTAC
GGTTCCAAAGCTTACGTTAAACACCCGGCTGACATCCCGGACTACCTGAAACTGTCCTTCCCGGAAGGTT
TCAAATGGGAACGTGTTATGAACTTCGAGGACGGTGGTGTTGTTACCGTTACCCAGGACTCCTCCCTGCA
AGACGGTGAGTTCATCTACAAAGTTAAACTGCGTGGTACCAACTTCCCGTCCGACGGTCCGGTTATGCAG
AAAAAAACCATGGGTTGGGAAGCTTCCACCGAACGTATGTACCCGGAGGACGGTGCTCTGAAAGGTGAAA
TCAAAATGCGTCTGAAACTGAAAGACGGTGGTCACTACGACGCTGAAGTTAAAACCACCTACATGGCTAA
AAAACCGGTTCAGCTGCCGGGTGCTTACAAAACCGACATCAAACTGGACATCACCTCCCACAACGAGGAC
TACACCATCGTTGAACAGTACGAACGTGCTGAAGGTCGTCACTCCACCGGTGCTTAATAACGCTGATAGT
GCTAGTGTAGATCGCTACTAGAGCCAGGCATCAAATAAAACGAAAGGCTCAGTCGAAAGACTGGGCCTTT
CGTTTTATCTGTTGTTTGTCGGTGAACGCTCTCTACTAGAGTCACACTGGCTCACCTTCGGGTGGGCCTT
TCTGCGTTTATACGTCTCTTAGAGCTAGAAATAGCAAGTTAAAATAAGGCTAGTCCGTTATCAACTTGAA
AAAGTGGCACCGAGTCGGTGCTTTTTTTCTAGACCCAGCTTTCTTGTACAAAGTTGGCATTACGCTTTAC
GGGAAAGTCTTCCACGAAGTGCTGGGCCTCATGGGCCTTCCGCTCACTGCCCGCTTTCCAGTCGGGAAAC
CTGTCGTGCCAGCTGCATTAACATGGTCATAGCTGTTTCCTTGCGTATTGGGCGCTCTCCGCTTCCTCGC
TCACTGACTCGCTGCGCTCGGTCGTTCGGGTAAAGCCTGGGGTGCCTAATGAGCAAAAGGCCAGCAAAAG
GCCAGGAACCGTAAAAAGGCCGCGTTGCTGGCGTTTTTCCATAGGCTCCGCCCCCCTGACGAGCATCACA
AAAATCGACGCTCAAGTCAGAGGTGGCGAAACCCGACAGGACTATAAAGATACCAGGCGTTTCCCCCTGG
AAGCTCCCTCGTGCGCTCTCCTGTTCCGACCCTGCCGCTTACCGGATACCTGTCCGCCTTTCTCCCTTCG
GGAAGCGTGGCGCTTTCTCATAGCTCACGCTGTAGGTATCTCAGTTCGGTGTAGGTCGTTCGCTCCAAGC
TGGGCTGTGTGCACGAACCCCCCGTTCAGCCCGACCGCTGCGCCTTATCCGGTAACTATCGTCTTGAGTC
CAACCCGGTAAGACACGACTTATCGCCACTGGCAGCAGCCACTGGTAACAGGATTAGCAGAGCGAGGTAT
GTAGGCGGTGCTACAGAGTTCTTGAAGTGGTGGCCTAACTACGGCTACACTAGAAGAACAGTATTTGGTA
TCTGCGCTCTGCTGAAGCCAGTTACCTTCGGAAAAAGAGTTGGTAGCTCTTGATCCGGCAAACAAACCAC
CGCTGGTAGCGGTGGTTTTTTTGTTTGCAAGCAGCAGATTACGCGCAGAAAAAAAGGATCTCAAGAAGAT
CCTTTGATCTTTTCTACGGGGTCTGACGCTCAGTGGAACGAAAACTCACGTTAAGGGATTTTGGTCATGA
GATTATCAAAAAGGATCTTCACCTAGATCCTTTTAAATTAAAAATGAAGTTTTAAATCAATCTAAAGTAT
ATATGAGTAAACTTGGTCTGACAGTTACCAATGCTTAATCAGTGAGGCACCTATCTCAGCGATCTGTCTA
TTTCGTTCATCCATAGTTGCCTGACTCCCCGTCGTGTAGATAACTACGATACGGGAGGGCTTACCATCTG
GCCCCAGTGCTGCAATGATACCGCGAGAACCACGCTCACCGGCTCCAGATTTATCAGCAATAAACCAGCC
AGCCGGAAGGGCCGAGCGCAGAAGTGGTCCTGCAACTTTATCCGCCTCCATCCAGTCTATTAATTGTTGC
CGGGAAGCTAGAGTAAGTAGTTCGCCAGTTAATAGTTTGCGCAACGTTGTTGCCATTGCTACAGGCATCG
TGGTGTCACGCTCGTCGTTTGGTATGGCTTCATTCAGCTCCGGTTCCCAACGATCAAGGCGAGTTACATG
ATCCCCCATGTTGTGCAAAAAAGCGGTTAGCTCCTTCGGTCCTCCGATCGTTGTCAGAAGTAAGTTGGCC
GCAGTGTTATCACTCATGGTTATGGCAGCACTGCATAATTCTCTTACTGTCATGCCATCCGTAAGATGCT
TTTCTGTGACTGGTGAGTACTCAACCAAGTCATTCTGAGAATAGTGTATGCGGCGACCGAGTTGCTCTTG
CCCGGCGTCAATACGGGATAATACCGCGCCACATAGCAGAACTTTAAAAGTGCTCATCATTGGAAAACGT
TCTTCGGGGCGAAAACTCTCAAGGATCTTACCGCTGTTGAGATCCAGTTCGATGTAACCCACTCGTGCAC
CCAACTGATCTTCAGCATCTTTTACTTTCACCAGCGTTTCTGGGTGAGCAAAAACAGGAAGGCAAAATGC
CGCAAAAAAGGGAATAAGGGCGACACGGAAATGTTGAATACTCATACTCTTCCTTTTTCAATATTATTGA
AGCATTTATCAGGGTTATTGTCTCATGAGCGGATACATATTTGAATGTATTTAGAAAAATAAACAAATAG
GGGTTCCGCGCACATTTCCCCGAAAAGTGCCACCTAAATTGTAAGCGTTAATATTTTGTTAAAATTCGCG
TTAAATTTTTGTTAAATCAGCTCATTTTTTAACCAATAGGCCGAAATCGGCAAAATCCCTTATAAATCAA
AAGAATAGACCGAGATAGGGTTGAGTGGCCGCTACAGGGCGCTCCCATTCGCCATTCAGGCTGCGCAACT
GTTGGGAAGGGCGTTTCGGTGCGGGCCTCTTCGCTATTACGCCAGCTGGCGAAAGGGGGATGTGCTGCAA
GGCGATTAAGTTGGGTAACGCCAGGG
