>Addgene plasmid #112028 | pHvL1P4GA | depositor partial sequence | sequence record 210676 | pHvL1P4GA sequence 1605 bps
CACTCTGTGGAAGACAATTACGACCAAGCCCGTTATTCTGACAGTTCTGGTGCTCAACACATTTATATTT
ATCAAGGAGCACATTGTTACTCACTGCTAGGAGGGAATCGAACTAGGAATATTGATCAGAGGAACTACGA
GAGAGCTGAAGATAACTGCCCTCTAGCTCTCACTGATCTGGGTCGCATAGTGAGATGCAGCCCACGTGAG
TTCAGCAACGGTCTAGCGCTGGGCTTTTAGGCCCGCATGATCGGGCTTTTGTCGGGTGGTCGACGTGTTC
ACGATTGGGGAGAGCAACGCAGCAGTTCCTCTTAGTTTAGTCCCACCTCGCCTGTCCAGCAGAGTTCTGA
CCGGTTTATAAACTCGCTTGCTGCATCAGACGAGACGCAATACGCAAACCGCCTCTCCCCGCGCGTTGGC
CGATTCATTAATGCAGCTGGCACGACAGGTTTCCCGACTGGAAAGCGGGCAGTGAGCGCAACGCAATTAA
TGTGAGTTAGCTCACTCATTAGGCACCCCAGGCTTTACACTTTATGCTTCCGGCTCGTATGTTGTGTGGA
ATTGTGAGCGGATAACAATTTCACACATACTAGAGAAAGAGGAGAAATACTAGATGGCTTCCTCCGAGGA
CGTTATCAAAGAGTTCATGCGTTTCAAAGTTCGTATGGAAGGTTCCGTTAACGGTCACGAGTTCGAAATC
GAAGGTGAAGGTGAAGGTCGTCCGTACGAAGGTACCCAGACCGCTAAACTGAAAGTTACCAAAGGTGGTC
CGCTGCCGTTCGCTTGGGACATCCTGTCCCCGCAGTTCCAGTACGGTTCCAAAGCTTACGTTAAACACCC
GGCTGACATCCCGGACTACCTGAAACTGTCCTTCCCGGAAGGTTTCAAATGGGAACGTGTTATGAACTTC
GAGGACGGTGGTGTTGTTACCGTTACCCAGGACTCCTCCCTGCAAGACGGTGAGTTCATCTACAAAGTTA
AACTGCGTGGTACCAACTTCCCGTCCGACGGTCCGGTTATGCAGAAAAAAACCATGGGTTGGGAAGCTTC
CACCGAACGTATGTACCCGGAGGACGGTGCTCTGAAAGGTGAAATCAAAATGCGTCTGAAACTGAAAGAC
GGTGGTCACTACGACGCTGAAGTTAAAACCACCTACATGGCTAAAAAACCGGTTCAGCTGCCGGGTGCTT
ACAAAACCGACATCAAACTGGACATCACCTCCCACAACGAGGACTACACCATCGTTGAACAGTACGAACG
TGCTGAAGGTCGTCACTCCACCGGTGCTTAATAACGCTGATAGTGCTAGTGTAGATCGCTACTAGAGCCA
GGCATCAAATAAAACGAAAGGCTCAGTCGAAAGACTGGGCCTTTCGTTTTATCTGTTGTTTGTCGGTGAA
CGCTCTCTACTAGAGTCACACTGGCTCACCTTCGGGTGGGCCTTTCTGCGTTTATACGTCTCTTAGAGCT
AGAAATAGCAAGTTAAAATAAGGCTAGTCCGTTATCAACTTGAAAAAGTGGCACCGAGTCGGTGCTTTTT
TTCTAGACCCAGCTTTCTTGTACAAAGTTGGCATTACGCTTTACGGGAAAGTCTTCCACGAAGTG
